>Addgene plasmid #223863 | pD(Gib)_5'alpha | addgene full sequence | sequence record 445925 | Addgene NGS Result
GAGACCCACTGCTTGAGCCTAGAAGATCCGGCTGCTAACAAAGCCCGAAAGGAAGCTGAGTTGGCTGCTG
TCACCGCTGAGCAATAACTATCATAACCCCTAGGTGCCATTTCATTACCTCTTTCTCCGCACCCGACATA
GATCTGGGCCAACTTTTGGCGAAAATGAGACGTTGATCGGCACGTAAGAGGGTCCAACTTTCACCATAAT
GAAATAAGATCACTACCGGGCGTATTTTTTGAGTTATCGAGATTTTCAGGAGCTAAGGAAGCTAAAATGG
AGAAAAAAATCACTGGATATACCACCGTTGATATATCCCAATGGCATCGTAAAGAACATTTTGAGGCATT
TCAGTCAGTTGCTCAATGTACCTATAACCAGACCGTTCAGCTGGATATTACGGCCTTTTTAAAGACCGTA
AAGAAAAATAAGCACAAGTTTTATCCGGCCTTTATTCACATTCTTGCCCGCCTGATGAATGCTCATCCGG
AATTCCGTATGGCAATGAAAGACGGTGAGCTGGTGATATGGGATAGTGTTCACCCTTGTTACACCGTTTT
CCATGAGCAAACTGAAACGTTTTCATCGCTCTGGAGTGAATACCACGACGATTTCCGGCAGTTTCTACAC
ATATATTCGCAAGATGTGGCGTGTTACGGTGAAAACCTGGCCTATTTCCCTAAAGGGTTTATTGAGAATA
TGTTTTTCGTCTCAGCCAATCCCTGGGTGAGTTTCACCAGTTTTGATTTAAACGTGGCCAATATGGACAA
CTTCTTCGCCCCCGTTTTCACCATGGGCAAATATTATACGCAAGGCGACAAGGTGCTGATGCCGCTGGCG
ATTCAGGTTCATCATGCCGTTTGTGATGGCTTCCATGTCGGCAGAATGCTTAATGAATTACAACAGTACT
GCGATGAGTGGCAGGGTGGGGCGTAATTTTTTTAAGGCAGTTATTGGTGCCCTTAAACGCCTGGTTGCTA
CGCCTGAATAAGTGATAATAAGCGGATGAATGGCAGAAATTCGAAAGCAAATTCGACCCGGTCGTCGGTT
CAGGGCAGGGTCGTTAAATAGCCGCTTATGTCTATTGCTGGTTTACCGGTTTATTGACTACCGGAAGCAG
TGTGACCGTGTGCTTCTCAAATGCCTGAGGCCAGTTTGCTCAGGCTCTCCCCGTGGAGGTAATAATTGAC
GATATGATCATTTATTCTGCCTCCCAGCTGACATTCATCCGGGGTCAGCACCGTTTCTGCGGACTGGCTT
TCTACGTGTTCCGCTTCCTTTAGCAGCCCTTGCGCCCTGAGTGCTTGCGGCAGCGTGAAGCTAATTCCCA
TGTCAGCCGTTAAGTGTTCCTGTGTCACTCAAAATTGCTTTGAGAGGCTCTAAGGGCTTCTCAGTGCGTT
ACATCCCTGGCTTGTTGTCCACAACCGTTAAACCTTAAAAGCTTTAAAAGCCTTATATATTCTTTTTTTT
CTTATAAAACTTAAAACCTTAGAGGCTATTTAAGTTGCTGATTTATATTAATTTTATTGTTCAAACATGA
GAGCTTAGTACGTGAAACATGAGAGCTTAGTACGTTAGCCATGAGAGCTTAGTACGTTAGCCATGAGGGT
TTAGTTCGTTAAACATGAGAGCTTAGTACGTTAAACATGAGAGCTTAGTACGTGAAACATGAGAGCTTAG
TACGTACTATCAACAGGTTGAACTGCTGATCAACAGATCCTCTACGCGGCCGCGGTACCATAACTTCGTA
TAGCATACATTATACGAAGTTATCTGCCAGGCACATGGGTTTTACTAGTATCGATTCGCGACCTACTCCG
GAATATTAGGTCTCAAAAAAACGCTCTATGGTCTAAAGATTTCAAATATCCAATGCTGAAGGCGCTTCCA
CGTTAGAAAATACAGATTATGACATGGCCTGGGATGCCACCCCCGCTTATGAACAAGATAGAATCTATGG
TACGGGCCTATCTTCCAGGCGTTCTTCTATTCGAAGTTTTTCCAGAGCATCATCTCTCTCAAATGCAAAG
TCTTATGGATCTTTCAGTAAGAGGGGTCGCTCTGGTTCAAGGGCACCACAAAGGCTGGGAGAAAATTCTG
ACACTGGGTTCGTTTATCATTCCGCTACACATTCATCATCCAGTTTATCGAGATATACGACCAGAGAAAG
AATTCCTATTGAACTAGAAAGTCAAACAGATGAAATACTAGAAGACGAGTCTTCTACACATTCGCGAG
Features (pLannotate 1.2.2; 7 found; start..end, strand, type, name):
     31..80      +  CDS            SET1 (fragment): solubility-enhancement tag derived from T7 phage gene 10B
    174..276     +  promoter       cat promoter: promoter of the E. coli cat gene encoding chloramphenicol acetyltransferase
    277..933     +  CDS            cat: CAT_ECOLX - Experimental evidence at protein level: Swiss-Prot protein existence level 1. This enzyme is an effector of chloramphenicol resistance in bacteria. From Escherichia coli. This protein is used as a marker in many commonly used cloning vectors, such as pACYC184.
   1209..1322    -  CDS            tnpA (fragment): TN5P_ECOLX - Also known as tnp. Experimental evidence at protein level: Swiss-Prot protein existence level 1. Mediates transposition of transposon Tn5 by a 'cut and paste' mechanism. First, the monomeric transposase binds the 19 bp inverted DNA repeats flanking the transposon. Then, dimerization of the DNA- bound transposase creates a synaptic DNA complex. After nicking of the first DNA strand, excision of the transposon proceeds through a series of intermediates. The transposase then mediates the insertion of the transposon at a new site by strand transfer. The activity of the wild- type tran
   1331..1687    -  rep_origin     R6K γ ori: γ replication origin from E. coli plasmid R6K; requires the R6K initiator protein pi for replication
   1740..1773    +  protein_bind   loxP: Cre-mediated recombination occurs in the 8-bp core sequence (GCATACAT). Cre recombinase
   1863..2234    +  CDS            YPK9 (fragment): YPK9_YEAST - Experimental evidence at protein level: Swiss-Prot protein existence level 1. Vacuolar transporter which plays a role in sequestration of divalent heavy metal ions. From Saccharomyces cerevisiae (strain ATCC 204508 / S288c) (Baker's yeast).
