[The description below was written by a language model from this plasmid's Addgene catalogue record and pLannotate feature annotations shown in this document.]
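Description:
pD(Gib)_5'alpha is a small (about 2.2 kb) Golden Gate donor plasmid from the 4G-cloning toolkit, a system designed for rapid assembly of genes for expressing multisubunit protein complexes in a range of hosts. It is built on the pD backbone and supplies a synthetic module described as the 5' alpha sequence plus a spacer. According to the stated purpose, this module provides the 5' Gibson overhang (the "alpha" homology sequence), so that a fragment built by Golden Gate assembly can then be joined to other parts or to a recipient vector by Gibson assembly. The record names no type IIS enzyme or release sites, and no expression promoter, tag or reporter is listed as part of the payload, which is consistent with a purely structural cloning part.

The plasmid replicates from the R6K γ origin, which works only when the pi initiator protein is provided in trans. It must therefore be kept in a pir-expressing E. coli strain, and the recommended host carries the pir-116 allele, which gives high copy number. This conditional replication also means the donor cannot persist in standard cloning strains, which is useful for reducing donor carry-over after assembly. Selection is by chloramphenicol, through the cat gene under its native promoter. A single loxP site is annotated near the origin, though the record does not state its function here. The remaining automated annotations are short fragment matches to a T7 gene 10B solubility tag, the Tn5 transposase and yeast YPK9. These probably reflect backbone remnants or the synthetic alpha and spacer sequence rather than functional coding regions, although the record does not confirm this.
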