Addgene plasmid #223863: pD(Gib)_5'alpha
Purpose: 4G-cloning donor for 5'-Gibson overhang, alpha-sequence
Depositing lab: Stephan Gruber. Depositing organization: Universite de Lausanne (UNIL). Publication: 4G cloning: rapid gene assembly for expression of multisubunit protein complexes in diverse hosts. Taschner M, Dickinson JB, Roisne-Hamelin F, Gruber S. Life Sci Alliance. 2024 Dec 2;8(1):e202402899. doi: 10.26508/lsa.202402899. Print 2025 Jan. PubMed 39622624.
Backbone
  Vector backbone: pD
  Vector type: Golden-Gate Donor
Growth in bacteria
  Bacterial resistance: Chloramphenicol, 25 μg/mL
  Growth temperature: 37°C
  Growth strain: Pir1 ; strain contains pir-116 mutation for plasmid maintenance at high copy
  Copy number: High Copy
Gene/Insert
  Gene/Insert name: 5'alpha sequence and spacer
  Species: Synthetic
  Cloning method: Gibson Cloning
Terms and licenses: Academic/Nonprofit Terms; Industry Terms: Not Available to Industry
Depositor comments: Please visit https://doi.org/10.1101/2024.06.17.599261 for bioRxiv preprint.
How to cite: pD(Gib)_5'alpha was a gift from Stephan Gruber (Addgene plasmid # 223863 ; http://n2t.net/addgene:223863 ; RRID:Addgene_223863)
